>Addgene plasmid #224476 | p5E TRE-3GV (JDW 1163) | addgene full sequence | sequence record 447206 | Addgene NGS Result
GATTCTGTGGATAACCGTATTACCGCCTTTGAGTGAGCTGATACCGCTCGCCGCAGCCGAACGACCGAGC
GCAGCGAGTCAGTGAGCGAGGAAGCGGAAGAGCGCCCAATACGCAAACCGCCTCTCCCCGCGCGTTGGCC
GATTCATTAATGCAGCTGGCACGACAGGTTTCCCGACTGGAAAGCGGGCAGTGAGCGCAACGCAATTAAT
ACGCGTACCGCTAGCCAGGAAGAGTTTGTAGAAACGCAAAAAGGCCATCCGTCAGGATGGCCTTCTGCTT
AGTTTGATGCCTGGCAGTTTATGGCGGGCGTCCTGCCCGCCACCCTCCGGGCCGTTGCTTCACAACGTTC
AAATCCGCTCCCGGCGGATTTGTCCTACTCAGGAGAGCGTTCACCGACAAACAACAGATAAAACGAAAGG
CCCAGTCTTCCGACTGAGCCTTTCGTTTTATTTGATGCCTGGCAGTTCCCTACTCTCGCGTTAACGCTAG
CATGGATGTTTTCCCAGTCACGACGTTGTAAAACGACGGCCAGTCTTAAGCTCGGGCCCGAGTTAACGCT
ACCATGGAGCTCCAAATAATGATTTTATTTTGACTGATAGTGACCTGTTCGTTGCAACAAATTGATAAGC
AATGCTTTTTTATAATGCCAACTTTGTATAGAAAAGTTGGTAATACGACTCACTATAGGGCGAATTGGGT
ACCGGGCCCCCCCTCGAGTTTACTCCCTATCAGTGATAGAGAACGTATGAAGAGTTTACTCCCTATCAGT
GATAGAGAACGTATGCAGACTTTACTCCCTATCAGTGATAGAGAACGTATAAGGAGTTTACTCCCTATCA
GTGATAGAGAACGTATGACCAGTTTACTCCCTATCAGTGATAGAGAACGTATCTACAGTTTACTCCCTAT
CAGTGATAGAGAACGTATATCCAGTTTACTCCCTATCAGTGATAGAGAACGTATGTCGAGGTAGGCGTGT
ACGGTGGGCGCCTATAAAAGCAGAGCTCGTTTAGTGAACCGTCAGATCGCCTGGAGCAATTCCACAACAC
TTTTGTCTTATACTTACGCGTAAGCTTGATATCGAATTCCTGCAGCCCGGGGGATCCACTAGTTCTAGAG
CGGCCGCCACCGCGGTGGAGCTCCAGCTTTTGTTCCCTTTAGTGAGGGTTAATTCAAGTTTGTACAAAAA
AGTTGAACGAGAAACGTAAAATGATATAAATATCAATATATTAAATTAGATTTTGCATAAAAAACAGACT
ACATAATACTGTAAAACACAACATATGCAGTCACTATGAACCAACTACTTAGATGGTATTAGTGACCTGT
AGAATTCGAGCTCTAGAGCTGCAGGGCGGCCGCGATATCCCCTATAGTGAGTCGTATTACATGGTCATAG
CTGTTTCCTGGCAGCTCTGGCCCGTGTCTCAAAATCTCTGATGTTACATTGCACAAGATAAAAATATATC
ATCATGAACAATAAAACTGTCTGCTTACATAAACAGTAATACAAGGGGTGTTATGAGCCATATTCAACGG
GAAACGTCGAGGCCGCGATTAAATTCCAACATGGATGCTGATTTATATGGGTATAAATGGGCTCGCGATA
ATGTCGGGCAATCAGGTGCGACAATCTATCGCTTGTATGGGAAGCCCGATGCGCCAGAGTTGTTTCTGAA
ACATGGCAAAGGTAGCGTTGCCAATGATGTTACAGATGAGATGGTCAGACTAAACTGGCTGACGGAATTT
ATGCCTCTTCCGACCATCAAGCATTTTATCCGTACTCCTGATGATGCATGGTTACTCACCACTGCGATCC
CCGGAAAAACAGCATTCCAGGTATTAGAAGAATATCCTGATTCAGGTGAAAATATTGTTGATGCGCTGGC
AGTGTTCCTGCGCCGGTTGCATTCGATTCCTGTTTGTAATTGTCCTTTTAACAGCGATCGCGTATTTCGT
CTCGCTCAGGCGCAATCACGAATGAATAACGGTTTGGTTGATGCGAGTGATTTTGATGACGAGCGTAATG
GCTGGCCTGTTGAACAAGTCTGGAAAGAAATGCATAAACTTTTGCCATTCTCACCGGATTCAGTCGTCAC
TCATGGTGATTTCTCACTTGATAACCTTATTTTTGACGAGGGGAAATTAATAGGTTGTATTGATGTTGGA
CGAGTCGGAATCGCAGACCGATACCAGGATCTTGCCATCCTATGGAACTGCCTCGGTGAGTTTTCTCCTT
CATTACAGAAACGGCTTTTTCAAAAATATGGTATTGATAATCCTGATATGAATAAATTGCAGTTTCATTT
GATGCTCGATGAGTTTTTCTAATCAGAATTGGTTAATTGGTTGTAACACTGGCAGAGCATTACGCTGACT
TGACGGGACGGCGCAAGCTCATGACCAAAATCCCTTAACGTGAGTTACGCGTCGTTCCACTGAGCGTCAG
ACCCCGTAGAAAAGATCAAAGGATCTTCTTGAGATCCTTTTTTTCTGCGCGTAATCTGCTGCTTGCAAAC
AAAAAAACCACCGCTACCAGCGGTGGTTTGTTTGCCGGATCAAGAGCTACCAACTCTTTTTCCGAAGGTA
ACTGGCTTCAGCAGAGCGCAGATACCAAATACTGTTCTTCTAGTGTAGCCGTAGTTAGGCCACCACTTCA
AGAACTCTGTAGCACCGCCTACATACCTCGCTCTGCTAATCCTGTTACCAGTGGCTGCTGCCAGTGGCGA
TAAGTCGTGTCTTACCGGGTTGGACTCAAGACGATAGTTACCGGATAAGGCGCAGCGGTCGGGCTGAACG
GGGGGTTCGTGCACACAGCCCAGCTTGGAGCGAACGACCTACACCGAACTGAGATACCTACAGCGTGAGC
TATGAGAAAGCGCCACGCTTCCCGAAGGGAGAAAGGCGGACAGGTATCCGGTAAGCGGCAGGGTCGGAAC
AGGAGAGCGCACGAGGGAGCTTCCAGGGGGAAACGCCTGGTATCTTTATAGTCCTGTCGGGTTTCGCCAC
CTCTGACTTGAGCGTCGATTTTTGTGATGCTCGTCAGGGGGGCGGAGCCTATGGAAAAACGCCAGCAACG
CGGCCTTTTTACGGTTCCTGGCCTTTTGCTGGCCTTTTGCTCACATGTTCTTTCCTGCGTTATCCCCT
Features (pLannotate 1.2.2; 16 found; start..end, strand, type, name):
      1..100     +  rep_origin     RSF ori (fragment): Plasmids containing the RSF 1030 origin of replication can be propagated in E. coli cells that contain additional plasmids with compatible origins.
    102..194     +  CDS            lacI (fragment): lac repressor; lacI; The lac repressor binds to the lac operator to inhibit transcription in E. coli. This inhibition can be relieved by adding lactose or isopropyl-β-D-thiogalactopyranoside (IPTG).
    249..276     -  terminator     rrnB T2 terminator: transcription terminator T2 from the E. coli rrnB gene
    408..451     +  terminator     rrnB T1 terminator: Escherichia coli rrnB; transcription terminator T1 from the E. coli rrnB gene
    498..534     -  CDS            lacZα (fragment): LacZα fragment of β-galactosidase; lacZ fragment
    573..658     +  protein_bind   attL1 (fragment): mutant version of attL; recombination site for the Gateway® LR reaction LR Clonase™
    649..669     +  protein_bind   attB4: mutant version of attB; core recombination site for the Gateway® BP reaction BP Clonase™
    671..689     +  promoter       T7 promoter: promoter for bacteriophage T7 RNA polymerase
    698..718     -  misc_feature   MCS (fragment): pBluescript multiple cloning site
    716..1065    +  promoter       TRE3GV promoter: 3rd-generation Tet-responsive promoter that can be activated by binding of Tet-On® 3G, optimized for retroviral and lentiviral vectors
   1071..1143    -  misc_feature   MCS (fragment): pBluescript multiple cloning site
   1156..1174    -  promoter       T3 promoter: promoter for bacteriophage T3 RNA polymerase
   1175..1298    +  protein_bind   attR1: mutant version of attR; recombination site for the Gateway® LR reaction LR Clonase™
   1371..1389    -  promoter       T7 promoter: promoter for bacteriophage T7 RNA polymerase
   1523..2332    +  CDS            KanR: aminoglycoside phosphotransferase; aph(3')-Ia; confers resistance to kanamycin in bacteria or G418 (Geneticin®) in eukaryotes
   2479..3067    +  rep_origin     ori: high-copy-number ColE1/pMB1/pBR322/pUC origin of replication
