[The description below was written by a language model from this plasmid's Addgene catalogue record and pLannotate feature annotations shown in this document.]
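Description:
p5E TRE-3GV (JDW 1163) is a small (about 3.1 kb) Gateway 5' entry clone built on the p5E-MCS backbone, intended as a promoter module for MultiSite Gateway assembly rather than for direct expression. It is maintained in E. coli through a high-copy ColE1/pUC-type origin and selected with kanamycin via the KanR (aminoglycoside phosphotransferase) gene. The automated annotation also reports short fragments of an RSF origin, lacI and lacZα, together with rrnB T1 and T2 terminators upstream of the recombination cassette. The short fragments are probably backbone remnants or partial matches rather than functional elements, while the terminators are typical of entry vectors, where they insulate the insert from read-through transcription.

The payload is the synthetic TRE3GV promoter, a roughly 350 bp third-generation tetracycline-responsive element that is activated when the Tet-On 3G transactivator binds in the presence of doxycycline, and that is a variant optimised for use in retroviral and lentiviral vectors. It sits within remnants of a pBluescript-type multiple cloning site, bracketed by T7 and T3 phage promoters. This cassette is flanked by Gateway recombination sites, annotated as an attL1 fragment overlapping an attB4 core on the 5' side and attR1 on the 3' side, which is consistent with the attL4/attR1 arrangement of a 5' entry clone. In an LR reaction these sites place the promoter upstream of a middle-entry coding sequence and a 3' entry element in a destination vector.

The plasmid belongs to a modular Gateway toolbox for vertebrate model systems, and is used to build inducible transgenes. The transactivator is not encoded here and must be supplied separately. The insert was introduced by restriction cloning, but the sites used are not recorded.
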