Addgene plasmid #224476: p5E TRE-3GV (JDW 1163)
Purpose: Gateway compatible 5' entry clone containing a 3rd generation Tet-On promoter
Depositing lab: Joshua Wythe. Depositing organization: University of Virginia. Publication: MultiSite Assembly of Gateway Induced Clones (MAGIC): a flexible cloning toolbox for use in vertebrate model systems. Gillespie WB 3rd, Zhang Y, Ruiz OE, Cerda J 3rd, Ortiz-Guzman J, Sherman M, Turner WD, Largoza G, Mosser LE, Fujimoto E, Chien CB, Kwan KM, Arenkiel BR, Devine WP, Wythe JD. Development. 2025 Nov 15;152(22):dev204308. doi: 10.1242/dev.204308. Epub 2025 Nov 13. PubMed 41230856.
Backbone
  Vector backbone: p5E-MCS
  Vector type: Gateway cloning
Growth in bacteria
  Bacterial resistance: Kanamycin, 50 μg/mL
  Growth temperature: 37°C
  Growth strain: DH5alpha
  Copy number: High Copy
Gene/Insert
  Gene/Insert name: TRE3GV promoter
  Species: Synthetic
  Cloning method: Restriction Enzyme; 5′ cloning site unknown (unknown if destroyed)
Terms and licenses: Academic/Nonprofit Terms; Industry Terms: Not Available to Industry
Depositor comments: Please visit https://doi.org/10.1101/2024.07.13.603267 for bioRxiv preprint.
How to cite: p5E TRE-3GV (JDW 1163) was a gift from Joshua Wythe (Addgene plasmid # 224476 ; http://n2t.net/addgene:224476 ; RRID:Addgene_224476)
